Addgene plasmid #114700: pTK652
Purpose: Express NuMA(1-1700)-RFP-Nano from Rosa 26 locus
Depositing lab: Tomomi Kiyomitsu. Depositing organization: Nagoya University. Publication: Dynein-Dynactin-NuMA clusters generate cortical spindle-pulling forces as a multi-arm ensemble. Okumura M, Natsume T, Kanemaki MT, Kiyomitsu T. Elife. 2018 May 31;7. pii: 36559. doi: 10.7554/eLife.36559. PubMed 29848445.
Backbone
  Vector backbone: pMK247_addgene#105926
  Selectable markers: Hygromycin
Growth in bacteria
  Bacterial resistance: Ampicillin, 100 μg/mL
  Growth temperature: 37°C
  Growth strain: DH5alpha
  Copy number: Unknown
Gene/Insert
  Gene/Insert name: NuMA(1-1700)-RFP-Nano
Terms and licenses: Academic/Nonprofit Terms; Industry Terms: Not Available to Industry
Depositor comments: Please note that some discrepancies were found between Addgene's quality control result and the depositor's full plasmid sequence. The depositor noted that these discrepancies do NOT affect plasmid function.
How to cite: pTK652 was a gift from Tomomi Kiyomitsu (Addgene plasmid # 114700 ; http://n2t.net/addgene:114700 ; RRID:Addgene_114700)
