[The description below was written by a language model from this plasmid's Addgene catalogue record and pLannotate feature annotations shown in this document.]
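Description:
pTK652 is a mammalian knock-in donor plasmid, built on the pMK247 backbone, for placing a doxycycline-inducible NuMA(1-1700)-RFP-Nano expression cassette at the Rosa26 locus. It is propagated in E. coli through a high-copy ColE1/pUC-type origin with ampicillin resistance. It also retains cloning-vector remnants: an f1 origin, lacZα and lac promoter/operator fragments, and flanking T7 and T3 promoters. The unannotated stretches just inside the T7 and T3 promoters, on either side of the mammalian cassettes, are plausibly the Rosa26 homology arms, but the feature tables do not label them. The record also does not say how integration is triggered.

The payload is an all-in-one Tet-On system. On the reverse strand, a human PGK promoter drives the Tet-On 3G transactivator, terminated by an SV40 poly(A) signal. A synthetic poly(A) signal and a transcriptional pause site insulate the adjacent, oppositely oriented TRE3GS promoter. That promoter controls a human NUMA1 fragment (residues 1-1700 per the insert name) fused in series to TagRFP-T and an SspB-derived domain, again ending in an SV40 poly(A) signal. The SspB fragment corresponds to the "Nano" tag, the SspB-derived binding partner used in iLID-type light-induced dimerisation systems. This fits the associated study of cortical spindle-pulling forces generated by dynein-dynactin-NuMA clusters. A second PGK promoter drives a hygromycin resistance gene with a bGH poly(A) signal for selecting integrants.

The depositor and repository sequences differ by one nucleotide in length. In the repository read the NUMA1 annotation is split in two. The depositor states that the discrepancies do not affect function.
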