Features (pLannotate 1.2.2; 29 found; start..end, strand, type, name):
     30..458     -  rep_origin     f1 ori (sequence partly withheld): f1 bacteriophage origin of replication; arrow indicates direction of (+) strand synthesis
    463..618     -  CDS            lacZα (fragment): LacZα fragment of β-galactosidase; lacZ fragment
    626..644     +  promoter       T7 promoter: promoter for bacteriophage T7 RNA polymerase
   1172..1253    -  polyA_signal   SV40 poly(A) signal: SV40 polyadenylation signal
   1276..1359    -  CDS            large T antigen (fragment): large T antigen from SV40 (simian virus 40)
   1370..2116    -  CDS            Tet-On® 3G: modified rtTA protein that binds tightly to promoters containing the tet operator in the presence of doxycycline
   2135..2645    -  promoter       hPGK promoter: human phosphoglycerate kinase 1 promoter
   2665..2713    +  polyA_signal   poly(A) signal: synthetic polyadenylation signal
   2727..2818    +  misc_feature   pause site: RNA polymerase II transcriptional pause signal from the human α2 globin gene
   2822..3189    +  promoter       TRE3GS promoter: 3rd-generation Tet-responsive promoter that can be activated by binding of Tet-On® 3G, modified to eliminate binding sites for endogenous mammalian transcription factors
   3216..8315    +  CDS            NUMA1 (fragment): NUMA1_HUMAN - Also known as NMP22 From Homo sapiens (Human).
   8352..9083    +  CDS            TagRFP-T: TagRFP-T is a basic (constitutively fluorescent) red fluorescent protein published in 2008, derived from Entacmaea quadricolor. It has low acid sensitivity.
   9084..9115    +  misc_feature   MCS (fragment): multiple cloning site
   9159..9488    +  CDS            sspB (fragment): SSPB_HAEIN - Experimental evidence at protein level: Swiss-Prot protein existence level 1. Also stimulates degradation of the N-terminus of RseA (residues 1-108, alone or in complex with sigma-E) by ClpX-ClpP in a non-ssrA-mediated fashion. From Haemophilus influenzae (strain ATCC 51907 / DSM 11121 / KW20 / Rd).
   9532..9615    +  CDS            large T antigen (fragment): large T antigen from SV40 (simian virus 40)
   9638..9719    +  polyA_signal   SV40 poly(A) signal: SV40 polyadenylation signal
   9741..10251   +  promoter       hPGK promoter: human phosphoglycerate kinase 1 promoter
  10287..11307   +  CDS            HygR (fragment): aminoglycoside phosphotransferase from E. coli; aph(4)-Ia; confers resistance to hygromycin
  11325..11597   +  CDS            yokD (fragment): YOKD_BACSU - Experimental evidence at protein level: Swiss-Prot protein existence level 1. May contribute to antibiotic resistance. From Bacillus subtilis (strain 168).
  11628..11844   +  polyA_signal   bGH poly(A) signal: bovine growth hormone polyadenylation signal
  11848..11869   +  promoter       SV40 promoter (fragment): SV40 enhancer and early promoter
  12948..12966   -  promoter       T3 promoter: promoter for bacteriophage T3 RNA polymerase
  13009..13031   -  protein_bind   lac operator (fragment): The lac repressor binds to the lac operator to inhibit transcription in E. coli. This inhibition can be relieved by adding lactose or isopropyl-β-D-thiogalactopyranoside (IPTG). lac repressor encoded by lacI
  13035..13065   -  promoter       lac promoter: promoter for the E. coli lac operon
  13080..13101   -  protein_bind   CAP binding site: CAP binding activates transcription in the presence of cAMP. E. coli catabolite activator protein
  13114..13206   -  CDS            lacI (fragment): lac repressor; lacI; The lac repressor binds to the lac operator to inhibit transcription in E. coli. This inhibition can be relieved by adding lactose or isopropyl-β-D-thiogalactopyranoside (IPTG).
  13389..13977   -  rep_origin     ori: high-copy-number ColE1/pMB1/pBR322/pUC origin of replication
  14148..15008   -  CDS            AmpR: β-lactamase; bla; confers resistance to ampicillin, carbenicillin, and related antibiotics
  15009..15113   -  promoter       AmpR promoter: bla
>Addgene plasmid #114700 | pTK652 | depositor full sequence | sequence record 216402 | pTK652 sequence 15136 bps
CTAAATTGTAAGCGTTAATATTTTGTTAAAATTCGCGTTAAATTTTTGTTAAATCAGCTCATTTTTTAAC
CAATAGGCCGAAATCGGCAAAATCCCTTATAAATCAAAAGAATAGACCGAGATAGGGT
[37 nt withheld, positions 129-165]
AAAGAACGTGGACTCCAACGTCAAAGG
[49 nt withheld, positions 193-241]
T
[91 nt withheld, positions 243-333]
G
[124 nt withheld, positions 335-458]
CCCATTCGCCATTCAGGCTGCGCAACTGTTGGGAAGGGCGATCGGTGCGGGCCTCTTCGCTATTACGCCA
GCTGGCGAAAGGGGGATGTGCTGCAAGGCGATTAAGTTGGGTAACGCCAGGGTTTTCCCAGTCACGACGT
TGTAAAACGACGGCCAGTGAGCGCGCGTAATACGACTCACTATAGGGCGAATTGGAGCTCGGAACTCTGG
TGGGAGGGGAGGGTCAGTGAAATCGGCTCTGGCGCGGGCGTCCTCCCACCCTCCCCTTCCTTCGGGGGAG
TCGGTTTACCCGCCGCCTGCTTGTCTTCGACACCTGATTGGCTGTCGAAGCTGTGGGACCGGGCCCTTGC
TACTGGCTCGAGTCTCACATGAGCGAAACCACTGCGCGGGGCGCGGGGGTGGCGGGGAGGCGGGCGTTGG
TACGGTCCTCCCCGAGGCCGAGCGCCGCAGTGTCTGGCCCCGCGCCCCTGCGCAACGTGGCAGGAAGCGC
GCGCTGGAGGCGGGGGCGGGCTGCCGGCCGAGACTTCTGGATGGCGGCGGCCGCGGCTCCGCCCCGGGTT
CCCACCGCCTGAAGGGCGAGACAAGCCCGACCTGCTACAGGCACTCGTGGGGGTGGGGGAGGAGCGGGGG
TCGGTCCGGCTGGTTTGTGGGTGGGAGGCGCTTGTTCTCCAAAAACCGGCGCGAAGCTGAGTCAGTGAGC
GAGGAAGCTCGGGGCAGTGAAAAAAATGCTTTATTTGTGAAATTTGTGATGCTATTGCTTTATTTGTAAC
CATTATAAGCTGCAATAAACAAGTTAACAACAACAATTGCATTCATTTTATGTTTCAGGTTCAGGGGGAG
GTGTGGGAGGTTTTTTAAAGCAAGTAAAACCTCTACAAATGTGGTATGGCTGATTATGATCCTCTGGAGA
TTTACCCGGGGAGCATGTCAAGGTCAAAATCGTCAAGAGCGTCAGCAGGCAGCATATCAAGGTCAAAGTC
GTCAAGGGCATCGGCTGGGAGCATGTCTAAGTCAAAATCGTCAAGGGCGTCGGTCGGCCCGCCGCTTTCG
CACTTTAGCTGTTTCTCCAGGCCACATATGATTAGTTCCAGGCCGAAAAGGAAGGCAGGTTCGGCTCCCT
GCCGGTCGAACAGCTCAATTGCTTGTTTCAGAAGTGGGGGCATAGAATCGGTGGTAGGTGTCTCTCTTTC
CTCTTTTGCTACTTGATGCTCCTGTTCCTCCAATACGCAGCCCAGTGTAAAGTGGCCCACGGCGGACAGA
GCGTACAGTGCGTTCTCCAGGGAGAAGCCTTGCTGACACAGGAACGCGAGCTGATTTTCCAGGGTTTCGT
ACTGTTTCTCTGTTGGGCGGGTGCCGAGATGCACTTTAGCCCCGTCGCGATGTGAGAGGAGAGCACAGCG
GTATGACTTGGCGTTGTTCCGCAGAAAGTCTTGCCATGACTCGCCTTCCAGGGGGCAGGAGTGGGTATGA
TGCCTGTCCAGCATCTCGATTGGCAGGGCATCGAGCAGGGCCCGCTTGTTCTTCACGTGCCAGTACAGGG
TAGGCTGCTCAACTCCCAGCTTTTGAGCGAGTTTCCTTGTCGTCAGGCCTTCGATACCGACTCCATTGAG
TAATTCCAGAGCAGAGTTTATGACTTTGCTCTTGTCCAGTCTAGACATGGTAATTCGATGATCCCCCTGG
GGAGAGAGGTCGGTGATTCGGTCAACGAGGGAGCCGACTGCCGACGTGCGCTCCGGAGGCTTGCAGAATG
CGGAACACCGCGCGGGCAGGAACAGGGCCCACACTACCGCCCCACACCCCGCCTCCCGCACCGCCCCTTC
CCGGCCGCTGCTCTCGGCGCGCCCTGCTGAGCAGCCGCTATTGGCCACAGCCCATCGCGGTCGGCGCGCT
GCCATTGCTCCCTGGCGCTGTCCGTCTGCGAGGGTACTAGTGAGACGTGCGGCTTCCGTTTGTCACGTCC
GGCACGCCGCGAACCGCAAGGAACCTTCCCGACTTAGGGGCGGAGCAGGAAGCGTCGCCGGGGGGCCCAC
AAGGGTAGCGGCGAAGATCCGGGTGACGCTGCGAACGGACGTGAAGAATGTGCGAGACCCAGGGTCGGCG
CCGCTGCGTTTCCCGGAACCACGCCCAGAGCAGCCGCGTCCCTGCGCAAACCCAGGGCTGCCTTGGAAAA
GGCGCAACCCCAACCCCGTGGAATTATCACCTCGAGAATAAAATATCTTTATTTTCATTACATCTGTGTG
TTGGTTTTTTGTGTGAATCGATAGTACTAACATACGCTCTCCATCAAAACAAAACGAAACAAAACAAACT
AGCAAAATAGGCTGTCCCCAGTGCAAGTGCAGGTGCCAGAACATTTCTCTCTCGAGTTTACTCCCTATCA
GTGATAGAGAACGTATGAAGAGTTTACTCCCTATCAGTGATAGAGAACGTATGCAGACTTTACTCCCTAT
CAGTGATAGAGAACGTATAAGGAGTTTACTCCCTATCAGTGATAGAGAACGTATGACCAGTTTACTCCCT
ATCAGTGATAGAGAACGTATCTACAGTTTACTCCCTATCAGTGATAGAGAACGTATATCCAGTTTACTCC
CTATCAGTGATAGAGAACGTATAAGCTTTGCTTATGTAAACCAGGGCGCCTATAAAAGAGTGCTGATTTT
TTGAGTAAACTTCAATTCCACAACACTTTTGTCTTATACCAACTTTCCGTACCACTTCCTACCCTCGTAA
AGAATTCGCGGCCGCACGCGTGCCACCATGACACTCCACGCCACCCGGGGGGCTGCACTCCTCTCTTGGG
TGAACAGTCTACACGTGGCTGACCCTGTGGAGGCTGTGCTGCAGCTCCAGGACTGCAGCATCTTCATCAA
GATCATTGACAGAATCCATGGCACTGAAGAGGGACAGCAAATCTTGAAGCAGCCGGTGTCAGAGAGACTG
GACTTTGTGTGCAGTTTTCTGCAGAAAAATCGAAAACATCCCTCTTCCCCAGAATGCCTGGTATCTGCAC
AGAAGGTGCTAGAGGGATCAGAGCTGGAACTGGCGAAGATGACCATGCTGCTCTTATACCACTCTACCAT
GAGCTCCAAAAGTCCCAGGGACTGGGAACAGTTTGAATATAAAATTCAGGCTGAGTTGGCTGTCATTCTT
AAATTTGTGCTGGACCATGAGGACGGGCTAAACCTTAATGAGGACCTAGAGAACTTCCTACAGAAAGCTC
CTGTGCCTTCTACCTGTTCTAGCACATTCCCTGAAGAGCTCTCCCCACCTAGCCACCAGGCCAAGAGGGA
GATTCGCTTCCTAGAGCTACAGAAGGTTGCCTCCTCTTCCAGTGGGAACAACTTTCTCTCAGGTTCTCCA
GCTTCTCCCATGGGTGATATCCTGCAGACCCCACAGTTCCAGATGAGACGGCTGAAGAAGCAGCTTGCTG
ATGAGAGAAGTAATAGGGATGAGCTGGAGCTGGAGCTAGCTGAGAACCGCAAGCTCCTCACCGAGAAGGA
TGCACAGATAGCCATGATGCAGCAGCGCATTGACCGCCTAGCCCTGCTGAATGAGAAGCAGGCGGCCAGC
CCACTGGAGCCCAAGGAGCTTGAGGAGCTGCGTGACAAGAATGAGAGCCTTACCATGCGGCTGCATGAAA
CCCTGAAGCAGTGCCAGGACCTGAAGACAGAGAAGAGCCAGATGGATCGCAAAATCAACCAGCTTTCGGA
GGAGAATGGAGACCTTTCCTTTAAGCTGCGGGAGTTTGCCAGTCATCTGCAGCAGCTACAGGATGCCCTC
AATGAGCTGACGGAGGAGCACAGCAAGGCCACTCAGGAGTGGCTAGAGAAGCAGGCCCAGCTGGAGAAGG
AGCTCAGCGCAGCCCTGCAGGACAAGAAATGCCTTGAAGAGAAGAACGAAATCCTTCAGGGAAAACTTTC
ACAGCTGGAAGAACACTTGTCCCAGCTGCAGGATAACCCACCCCAGGAGAAGGGCGAGGTGCTGGGTGAT
GTCTTGCAGCTGGAAACCTTGAAGCAAGAGGCAGCCACTCTTGCTGCAAACAACACACAGCTCCAAGCCA
GGGTAGAGATGCTGGAGACTGAGCGAGGCCAGCAGGAAGCCAAGCTGCTTGCTGAGCGGGGCCACTTCGA
AGAAGAAAAGCAGCAGCTGTCTAGCCTGATCACTGACCTGCAGAGCTCCATCTCCAACCTCAGCCAGGCC
AAGGAAGAGCTGGAGCAGGCCTCCCAGGCTCATGGGGCCCGGTTGACTGCCCAGGTGGCCTCTCTGACCT
CTGAGCTCACCACACTCAATGCCACCATCCAGCAACAGGATCAAGAACTGGCTGGCCTGAAGCAGCAGGC
CAAAGAGAAGCAGGCCCAGCTAGCACAGACCCTCCAACAGCAAGAACAGGCCTCCCAGGGCCTCCGCCAC
CAGGTGGAGCAGCTAAGCAGTAGCCTGAAGCAGAAGGAGCAGCAGTTGAAGGAGGTAGCGGAGAAGCAGG
AGGCAACTAGGCAGGACCATGCCCAGCAACTGGCCACTGCTGCAGAGGAGCGAGAGGCCTCCTTAAGGGA
GCGGGATGCGGCTCTCAAGCAGCTGGAGGCACTGGAGAAGGAGAAGGCTGCCAAGCTGGAGATTCTGCAG
CAGCAACTTCAGGTGGCTAATGAAGCCCGGGACAGTGCCCAGACCTCAGTGACACAGGCCCAGCGGGAGA
AGGCAGAGCTGAGCCGGAAGGTGGAGGAACTCCAGGCCTGTGTTGAGACAGCCCGCCAGGAACAGCATGA
GGCCCAGGCCCAGGTTGCAGAGCTAGAGTTGCAGCTGCGGTCTGAGCAGCAAAAAGCAACTGAGAAAGAA
AGGGTGGCCCAGGAGAAGGACCAGCTCCAGGAGCAGCTCCAGGCCCTCAAAGAGTCCTTGAAGGTCACCA
AGGGCAGCCTTGAAGAGGAGAAGCGCAGGGCTGCAGATGCCCTGGAAGAGCAGCAGCGTTGTATCTCTGA
GCTGAAGGCAGAGACCCGAAGCCTGGTGGAGCAGCATAAGCGGGAACGAAAGGAGCTGGAAGAAGAGAGG
GCTGGGCGCAAGGGGCTGGAGGCTCGATTACAGCAGCTTGGGGAGGCCCATCAGGCTGAGACTGAAGTCC
TGCGGCGGGAGCTGGCAGAGGCCATGGCTGCCCAGCACACAGCTGAGAGTGAGTGTGAGCAGCTCGTCAA
AGAAGTAGCTGCCTGGCGTGAGCGGTATGAGGATAGCCAGCAAGAGGAGGCACAGTATGGCGCCATGTTC
CAGGAACAGCTGATGACTTTGAAGGAGGAATGTGAGAAGGCCCGCCAGGAGCTGCAGGAGGCAAAGGAGA
AGGTGGCAGGCATAGAATCCCACAGCGAGCTCCAGATAAGCCGGCAGCAGAACGAACTAGCTGAGCTCCA
TGCCAACCTGGCCAGAGCACTCCAGCAGGTCCAAGAGAAGGAAGTCAGGGCCCAGAAGCTTGCAGATGAC
CTCTCCACTCTGCAGGAAAAGATGGCTGCCACCAGCAAAGAGGTGGCCCGCTTGGAGACCTTGGTGCGCA
AGGCAGGTGAGCAGCAGGAAACAGCCTCCCGGGAGTTAGTCAAGGAGCCTGCGAGGGCAGGAGACAGACA
GCCCGAGTGGCTGGAAGAGCAACAGGGACGCCAGTTCTGCAGCACACAGGCAGCGCTGCAGGCTATGGAG
CGGGAGGCAGAGCAGATGGGCAATGAGCTGGAACGGCTGCGGGCCGCGCTGATGGAGAGCCAGGGGCAGC
AGCAGGAGGAGCGTGGGCAGCAGGAAAGGGAGGTGGCGCGGCTGACCCAGGAGCGGGGCCGTGCCCAGGC
TGACCTTGCCCTGGAGAAGGCGGCCAGAGCAGAGCTTGAGATGCGGCTGCAGAACGCCCTCAACGAGCAG
CGTGTGGAGTTCGCTACCCTGCAAGAGGCACTGGCTCATGCCCTGACGGAAAAGGAAGGCAAGGACCAGG
AGTTGGCCAAGCTTCGTGGTCTGGAGGCAGCCCAGATAAAAGAGCTGGAGGAACTTCGGCAAACCGTGAA
GCAACTGAAGGAACAGCTGGCTAAGAAAGAAAAGGAGCACGCATCTGGCTCAGGAGCCCAATCTGAGGCT
GCTGGCAGGACAGAGCCAACAGGCCCCAAGCTGGAGGCACTGCGGGCAGAGGTGAGCAAGCTGGAACAGC
AATGCCAGAAGCAGCAGGAGCAGGCTGACAGCCTGGAACGCAGCCTCGAGGCTGAGCGGGCCTCCCGGGC
TGAGCGGGACAGTGCTCTGGAGACTCTGCAGGGCCAGTTAGAGGAGAAGGCCCAGGAGCTAGGGCACAGT
CAGAGTGCCTTAGCCTCGGCCCAACGGGAGTTGGCTGCCTTCCGCACCAAGGTACAAGACCACAGCAAGG
CTGAAGATGAGTGGAAGGCCCAGGTGGCCCGGGGCCGGCAAGAGGCTGAGAGGAAAAATAGCCTCATCAG
CAGCTTGGAGGAGGAGGTGTCCATCCTGAATCGCCAGGTCCTGGAGAAGGAGGGGGAGAGCAAGGAGTTG
AAGCGGCTGGTGATGGCCGAGTCAGAGAAGAGCCAGAAGCTGGAGGAGAGGCTGCGCCTGCTGCAGGCAG
AGACAGCCAGCAACAGTGCCAGAGCTGCAGAACGCAGCTCTGCTCTGCGGGAGGAGGTGCAGAGCCTCCG
GGAGGAGGCTGAGAAACAGCGGGTGGCTTCAGAGAACCTGCGGCAGGAGCTGACCTCACAGGCTGAGCGT
GCGGAGGAGCTGGGCCAAGAATTGAAGGCGTGGCAGGAGAAGTTCTTCCAGAAAGAGCAGGCCCTCTCCA
CCCTGCAGCTCGAGCACACCAGCACACAGGCCCTGGTGAGTGAGCTGCTGCCAGCTAAGCACCTCTGCCA
GCAGCTGCAGGCCGAGCAGGCCGCTGCCGAGAAACGCCACCGTGAGGAGCTGGAGCAGAGCAAGCAGGCC
GCTGGGGGACTGCGGGCAGAGCTGCTGCGGGCCCAGCGGGAGCTTGGGGAGCTGATTCCTCTGCGGCAGA
AGGTGGCAGAGCAGGAGCGAACAGCTCAGCAGCTGCGGGCAGAGAAGGCCAGCTATGCAGAGCAGCTGAG
CATGCTGAAGAAGGCGCATGGCCTGCTGGCAGAGGAGAACCGGGGGCTGGGTGAGCGGGCCAACCTTGGC
CGGCAGTTTCTGGAAGTGGAGTTGGACCAGGCCCGGGAGAAGTATGTCCAAGAGTTGGCAGCCGTACGTG
CTGATGCTGAGACCCGTCTGGCTGAGGTGCAGCGAGAAGCACAGAGCACTGCCCGGGAGCTGGAGGTGAT
GACTGCCAAGTATGAGGGTGCCAAGGTCAAGGTCCTGGAGGAGAGGCAGCGGTTCCAGGAAGAGAGGCAG
AAACTCACTGCCCAGGTGGAGCAGCTAGAGGTATTTCAGAGAGAGCAAACTAAGCAGGTGGAAGAACTGA
GTAAGAAACTGGCTGACTCTGACCAAGCCAGCAAGGTGCAGCAGCAGAAGCTGAAGGCTGTCCAGGCTCA
GGGAGGCGAGAGCCAGCAGGAGGCCCAGCGCCTCCAGGCCCAGCTGAATGAACTGCAAGCCCAGTTGAGC
CAGAAGGAGCAGGCAGCTGAGCACTATAAGCTGCAGATGGAGAAAGCCAAAACACATTATGATGCCAAGA
AGCAGCAGAACCAAGAGCTGCAGGAGCAGCTGCGGAGCCTGGAGCAGCTGCAGAAGGAAAACAAAGAGCT
GCGAGCTGAAGCTGAACGGCTGGGCCATGAGCTACAGCAGGCTGGGCTGAAGACCAAGGAGGCTGAACAG
ACCTGCCGCCACCTTACTGCCCAGGTGCGCAGCCTGGAGGCACAGGTTGCCCATGCAGACCAGCAGCTTC
GAGACCTGGGCAAATTCGGAGGTGGATCTACGCGTGGAGGTGGATCTGCCACCATGGTGTCTAAGGGCGA
AGAGCTGATTAAGGAGAACATGCACATGAAGCTGTACATGGAGGGCACCGTGAACAACCACCACTTCAAG
TGCACATCCGAGGGCGAAGGCAAGCCCTACGAGGGCACCCAGACCATGAGAATCAAGGTGGTCGAGGGCG
GCCCTCTCCCCTTCGCCTTCGACATCCTGGCTACCAGCTTCATGTACGGCAGCAGAACCTTCATCAACCA
CACCCAGGGCATCCCCGACTTCTTTAAGCAGTCCTTCCCTGAGGGCTTCACATGGGAGAGAGTCACCACA
TACGAAGACGGGGGCGTGCTGACCGCTACCCAGGACACCAGCCTCCAGGACGGCTGCCTCATCTACAACG
TCAAGATCAGAGGGGTGAACTTCCCATCCAACGGCCCTGTGATGCAGAAGAAAACACTCGGCTGGGAGGC
CAACACCGAGATGCTGTACCCCGCTGACGGCGGCCTGGAAGGCAGAACCGACATGGCCCTGAAGCTCGTG
GGCGGGGGCCACCTGATCTGCAACTTCAAGACCACATACAGATCCAAGAAACCCGCTAAGAACCTCAAGA
TGCCCGGCGTCTACTATGTGGACCACAGACTGGAAAGAATCAAGGAGGCCGACAAAGAGACCTACGTCGA
GCAGCACGAGGTGGCTGTGGCCAGATACTGCGACCTCCCTAGCAAACTGGGGCACAAACTTAATGGCATG
GACGAGCTGTACAAGTCCGGACTCAGATCTCGAGCTCAAGCTTCGAACGAATTCGGCATTGATCTGAGCG
GCCTGACCCTGCAGGAATTCAGCTCCCCGAAACGCCCTAAGCTGCTGCGTGAATATTACGATTGGCTGGT
TGATAACAGCTTTACCCCATATCTGGTGGTGGATGCCACATACCTGGGCGTGAACGTGCCCGTGGAGTAT
GTGAAAGACGGTCAGATCGTGCTGAATCTGTCTGCAAGTGCGACCGGCAACCTGCAACTGACAAATGATT
TTATCCAGTTCAACGCCCGCTTTAAGGGCGTGTCTCGTGAACTGTATATCCCGATGGGTGCCGCTCTGGC
CATTTACGCTCGCGAGAACGGCGATGGTGTGATGTTCGAACCAGAAGAAATCTATGACGAGCTGAATATT
GGTTAAACCGGTGGATCCAGATCTCTGCAGCATATGTCTAGAGGATCATAATCAGCCATACCACATTTGT
AGAGGTTTTACTTGCTTTAAAAAACCTCCCACACCTCCCCCTGAACCTGAAACATAAAATGAATGCAATT
GTTGTTGTTAACTTGTTTATTGCAGCTTATAATGGTTACAAATAAAGCAATAGCATCACAAATTTCACAA
ATAAAGCATTTTTTTCACTGCCGACGTCAGGTGGCACTTTTCGGGGTTGGGGTTGCGCCTTTTCCAAGGC
AGCCCTGGGTTTGCGCAGGGACGCGGCTGCTCTGGGCGTGGTTCCGGGAAACGCAGCGGCGCCGACCCTG
GGTCTCGCACATTCTTCACGTCCGTTCGCAGCGTCACCCGGATCTTCGCCGCTACCCTTGTGGGCCCCCC
GGCGACGCTTCCTGCTCCGCCCCTAAGTCGGGAAGGTTCCTTGCGGTTCGCGGCGTGCCGGACGTGACAA
ACGGAAGCCGCACGTCTCACTAGTACCCTCGCAGACGGACAGCGCCAGGGAGCAATGGCAGCGCGCCGAC
CGCGATGGGCTGTGGCCAATAGCGGCTGCTCAGCAGGGCGCGCCGAGAGCAGCGGCCGGGAAGGGGCGGT
GCGGGAGGCGGGGTGTGGGGCGGTAGTGTGGGCCCTGTTCCTGCCCGCGCGGTGTTCCGCATTCTGCAAG
CCTCCGGAGCGCACGTCGGCAGTCGGCTCCCTCGTTGACCGAATCACCGACCTCTCTCCCCAGGGGGATC
CACCGGAGCTTACCATGGATAGATCCGGAAAGCCTGAACTCACCGCGACGTCTGTCGAGAAGTTTCTGAT
CGAAAAGTTCGACAGCGTCTCCGACCTGATGCAGCTCTCGGAGGGCGAAGAATCTCGTGCTTTCAGCTTC
GATGTAGGAGGGCGTGGATATGTCCTGCGGGTAAATAGCTGCGCCGATGGTTTCTACAAAGATCGTTATG
TTTATCGGCACTTTGCATCGGCCGCGCTCCCGATTCCGGAAGTGCTTGACATTGGGGAATTCAGCGAGAG
CCTGACCTATTGCATCTCCCGCCGTGCACAGGGTGTCACGTTGCAAGACCTGCCTGAAACCGAACTGCCC
GCTGTTCTGCAGCCGGTCGCGGAGGCCATGGATGCGATCGCTGCGGCCGATCTTAGCCAGACGAGCGGGT
TCGGCCCATTCGGACCGCAAGGAATCGGTCAATACACTACATGGCGTGATTTCATATGCGCGATTGCTGA
TCCCCATGTGTATCACTGGCAAACTGTGATGGACGACACCGTCAGTGCGTCCGTCGCGCAGGCTCTCGAT
GAGCTGATGCTTTGGGCCGAGGACTGCCCCGAAGTCCGGCACCTCGTGCACGCGGATTTCGGCTCCAACA
ATGTCCTGACGGACAATGGCCGCATAACAGCGGTCATTGACTGGAGCGAGGCGATGTTCGGGGATTCCCA
ATACGAGGTCGCCAACATCTTCTTCTGGAGGCCGTGGTTGGCTTGTATGGAGCAGCAGACGCGCTACTTC
GAGCGGAGGCATCCGGAGCTTGCAGGATCGCCGCGGCTCCGGGCGTATATGCTCCGCATTGGTCTTGACC
AACTCTATCAGAGCTTGGTTGACGGCAATTTCGATGATGCAGCTTGGGCGCAGGGTCGATGCGACGCAAT
CGTCCGATCCGGAGCCGGGACTGTCGGGCGTACACAAATCGCCCGCAGAAGCGCGGCCGTCTGGACCGAT
GGCTGTGTAGAAGTACTCGCCGATAGTGGAAACCGACGCCCCAGCACTCGTCCGAGGGCAAAGGAATAGA
GTAGATGCCGACCGAACAAGAGCTGATTTCGAGAACGCCTCAGCCAGCAACTCGCGCGAGCCTAGCAAGG
CAAATGCGAGAGAACGGCCTTACGCTTGGTGGCACAGTTCTCGTCCACAGTTCGCTAAGCTCGCTCGGCT
GGGTCGCGGGAGGGCCGGTCGCAGTGATTCAGGCCCTTCTGGATTGTGTTGGTCCCCAGGGCACGATTGT
CATGCCCACGCACTCGGGTGATCTGACTGATCCCGCAGATTGGAGATCGCCGCCCGTGCCTGCCGATTGG
GTGCAGATCTAGAGCTCGCTGATCAGCCTCGACTGTGCCTCTAGTTGCCAGCCATCTGTTGTTTGCCCCT
CCCCCGTGCCTTCCTTGACCCTGGAAGGTGCCACTCCCACTGTCCTTTCCTAATAAAATGAGGAAATTGC
ATCGCATTGTCTGAGTAGGTGTCATTCTATTCTGGGGGGTGGGGTGGGGCAGGACAGCAAGGGGGAGGAT
TGGGAAGACAATAGCAGGCATGCTGGGGATGCGGTGGGCTCTATGGCTTCTGAGGCGGAAAGAACCAGCT
GGGGCTCGATGAGGGAGCTGCGGTGGAGGAGGTGGAGAGAAGGCCGCACCCTTCTGGGCAGGGGGAGGGG
AGTGCCGCAATACCTTTATGGGAGTTCTCTGCTGCCTCCCGTCTTGTAAGGACCGCCCTGGGCCTGGAAG
AAGCCCTCCCTCCTTTCCTCCTCGCGTGATCTCGTCATCGCCTCCATGTCGAGTCGCTTCTCGATTATGG
GCGGGATTCTTTTGCCTAGGCTTAAGGGGCTAACTTGGTCCCTGGGCGTTGCCCTGCAGGGGAGTGAGCA
GCTGTAAGATTTGAGGGGCGACTCCGATTAGTTTATCTTCCCACGGACTAGAGTTGGTGTCGAGGTTATT
GTAATAAGGGTGGGGTAGGGAAATGGAGCTTAGTCATTCACCTGGGGCTGATTTTATGCAACGAGACTGC
GGATTATCACTACTTATCATTTTTGGAGCATTTTTCTAGAGACAGACATAAAGCATGATCACCTGAGTTT
TATACCATTTGAGACCCTTGCTGCACCACCAAAGTGTAGCATCAGGTTAAATCTTAATAGAAAAATTTTA
GCTTTTGCTTGAGAAACCAGTGCTTCCCTCCCTCACCCTCTCTCCCCAGGCTCTCTACCCCTTTGCATCC
CTACCAGGCATCTTAGCAACTCTCACTCATACTTGATCCCATTTTCCATTTGTTGTACTTGCTCCTCTAG
TATTCAGACATAGCACTAGCTTTCTCCCTCTCTTGATCTTGGGTAGCCTGGTGTCTCGCGAAACCAGACA
GATTGGTTCCACCACAAATTAAGGCTTGAGCTGGGGCTTGACTCTTACCCAGCAGTGCTTTTATTCCTCC
CTAGTTCACGTTCTTAAATGTTTATCTTGATTTTCATTTTATCCTTTTTCCTTAGCTGGGATTCTGTCCC
TGACCGTCTTCACAGTCCAGGTGATCTTGACTACTGCTTTACAGAGAATTGGATCTGAGGTTAGGCAACA
TCTCCCTTTTTCTTCCTCTAAATACCTCTCATTTCTGTTCTTACCAGTTAGTAACTGATCTCAGATGCCT
GTGTGATAGCTGGTACCCAGCTTTTGTTCCCTTTAGTGAGGGTTAATTGCGCGCTTGGCGTAATCATGGT
CATAGCTGTTTCCTGTGTGAAATTGTTATCCGCTCACAATTCCACACAACATACGAGCCGGAAGCATAAA
GTGTAAAGCCTGGGGTGCCTAATGAGTGAGCTAACTCACATTAATTGCGTTGCGCTCACTGCCCGCTTTC
CAGTCGGGAAACCTGTCGTGCCAGCTGCATTAATGAATCGGCCAACGCGCGGGGAGAGGCGGTTTGCGTA
TTGGGCGCTCTTCCGCTTCCTCGCTCACTGACTCGCTGCGCTCGGTCGTTCGGCTGCGGCGAGCGGTATC
AGCTCACTCAAAGGCGGTAATACGGTTATCCACAGAATCAGGGGATAACGCAGGAAAGAACATGTGAGCA
AAAGGCCAGCAAAAGGCCAGGAACCGTAAAAAGGCCGCGTTGCTGGCGTTTTTCCATAGGCTCCGCCCCC
CTGACGAGCATCACAAAAATCGACGCTCAAGTCAGAGGTGGCGAAACCCGACAGGACTATAAAGATACCA
GGCGTTTCCCCCTGGAAGCTCCCTCGTGCGCTCTCCTGTTCCGACCCTGCCGCTTACCGGATACCTGTCC
GCCTTTCTCCCTTCGGGAAGCGTGGCGCTTTCTCATAGCTCACGCTGTAGGTATCTCAGTTCGGTGTAGG
TCGTTCGCTCCAAGCTGGGCTGTGTGCACGAACCCCCCGTTCAGCCCGACCGCTGCGCCTTATCCGGTAA
CTATCGTCTTGAGTCCAACCCGGTAAGACACGACTTATCGCCACTGGCAGCAGCCACTGGTAACAGGATT
AGCAGAGCGAGGTATGTAGGCGGTGCTACAGAGTTCTTGAAGTGGTGGCCTAACTACGGCTACACTAGAA
GGACAGTATTTGGTATCTGCGCTCTGCTGAAGCCAGTTACCTTCGGAAAAAGAGTTGGTAGCTCTTGATC
CGGCAAACAAACCACCGCTGGTAGCGGTGGTTTTTTTGTTTGCAAGCAGCAGATTACGCGCAGAAAAAAA
GGATCTCAAGAAGATCCTTTGATCTTTTCTACGGGGTCTGACGCTCAGTGGAACGAAAACTCACGTTAAG
GGATTTTGGTCATGAGATTATCAAAAAGGATCTTCACCTAGATCCTTTTAAATTAAAAATGAAGTTTTAA
ATCAATCTAAAGTATATATGAGTAAACTTGGTCTGACAGTTACCAATGCTTAATCAGTGAGGCACCTATC
TCAGCGATCTGTCTATTTCGTTCATCCATAGTTGCCTGACTCCCCGTCGTGTAGATAACTACGATACGGG
AGGGCTTACCATCTGGCCCCAGTGCTGCAATGATACCGCGAGACCCACGCTCACCGGCTCCAGATTTATC
AGCAATAAACCAGCCAGCCGGAAGGGCCGAGCGCAGAAGTGGTCCTGCAACTTTATCCGCCTCCATCCAG
TCTATTAATTGTTGCCGGGAAGCTAGAGTAAGTAGTTCGCCAGTTAATAGTTTGCGCAACGTTGTTGCCA
TTGCTACAGGCATCGTGGTGTCACGCTCGTCGTTTGGTATGGCTTCATTCAGCTCCGGTTCCCAACGATC
AAGGCGAGTTACATGATCCCCCATGTTGTGCAAAAAAGCGGTTAGCTCCTTCGGTCCTCCGATCGTTGTC
AGAAGTAAGTTGGCCGCAGTGTTATCACTCATGGTTATGGCAGCACTGCATAATTCTCTTACTGTCATGC
CATCCGTAAGATGCTTTTCTGTGACTGGTGAGTACTCAACCAAGTCATTCTGAGAATAGTGTATGCGGCG
ACCGAGTTGCTCTTGCCCGGCGTCAATACGGGATAATACCGCGCCACATAGCAGAACTTTAAAAGTGCTC
ATCATTGGAAAACGTTCTTCGGGGCGAAAACTCTCAAGGATCTTACCGCTGTTGAGATCCAGTTCGATGT
AACCCACTCGTGCACCCAACTGATCTTCAGCATCTTTTACTTTCACCAGCGTTTCTGGGTGAGCAAAAAC
AGGAAGGCAAAATGCCGCAAAAAAGGGAATAAGGGCGACACGGAAATGTTGAATACTCATACTCTTCCTT
TTTCAATATTATTGAAGCATTTATCAGGGTTATTGTCTCATGAGCGGATACATATTTGAATGTATTTAGA
AAAATAAACAAATAGGGGTTCCGCGCACATTTCCCCGAAAAGTGCCAC
