Features (pLannotate 1.2.2; 30 found; start..end, strand, type, name):
     30..458     -  rep_origin     f1 ori (sequence partly withheld): f1 bacteriophage origin of replication; arrow indicates direction of (+) strand synthesis
    463..618     -  CDS            lacZα (fragment): LacZα fragment of β-galactosidase; lacZ fragment
    626..644     +  promoter       T7 promoter: promoter for bacteriophage T7 RNA polymerase
   1172..1253    -  polyA_signal   SV40 poly(A) signal: SV40 polyadenylation signal
   1276..1359    -  CDS            large T antigen (fragment): large T antigen from SV40 (simian virus 40)
   1370..2116    -  CDS            Tet-On® 3G: modified rtTA protein that binds tightly to promoters containing the tet operator in the presence of doxycycline
   2135..2645    -  promoter       hPGK promoter: human phosphoglycerate kinase 1 promoter
   2665..2713    +  polyA_signal   poly(A) signal: synthetic polyadenylation signal
   2727..2818    +  misc_feature   pause site: RNA polymerase II transcriptional pause signal from the human α2 globin gene
   2822..3189    +  promoter       TRE3GS promoter: 3rd-generation Tet-responsive promoter that can be activated by binding of Tet-On® 3G, modified to eliminate binding sites for endogenous mammalian transcription factors
   3216..7850    +  CDS            NUMA1 (fragment): NUMA1_HUMAN - Also known as NMP22 From Homo sapiens (Human).
   7858..8316    +  CDS            NUMA1 (fragment): NUMA1_HUMAN - Also known as NMP22 From Homo sapiens (Human).
   8353..9084    +  CDS            TagRFP-T: TagRFP-T is a basic (constitutively fluorescent) red fluorescent protein published in 2008, derived from Entacmaea quadricolor. It has low acid sensitivity.
   9085..9116    +  misc_feature   MCS (fragment): multiple cloning site
   9160..9489    +  CDS            sspB (fragment): SSPB_HAEIN - Experimental evidence at protein level: Swiss-Prot protein existence level 1. Also stimulates degradation of the N-terminus of RseA (residues 1-108, alone or in complex with sigma-E) by ClpX-ClpP in a non-ssrA-mediated fashion. From Haemophilus influenzae (strain ATCC 51907 / DSM 11121 / KW20 / Rd).
   9533..9616    +  CDS            large T antigen (fragment): large T antigen from SV40 (simian virus 40)
   9639..9720    +  polyA_signal   SV40 poly(A) signal: SV40 polyadenylation signal
   9742..10252   +  promoter       hPGK promoter: human phosphoglycerate kinase 1 promoter
  10288..11308   +  CDS            HygR (fragment): aminoglycoside phosphotransferase from E. coli; aph(4)-Ia; confers resistance to hygromycin
  11326..11604   +  CDS            yokD (fragment): YOKD_BACSU - Experimental evidence at protein level: Swiss-Prot protein existence level 1. May contribute to antibiotic resistance. From Bacillus subtilis (strain 168).
  11624..11848   +  polyA_signal   bGH poly(A) signal: bovine growth hormone polyadenylation signal
  11852..11873   +  promoter       SV40 promoter (fragment): SV40 enhancer and early promoter
  12949..12967   -  promoter       T3 promoter: promoter for bacteriophage T3 RNA polymerase
  13010..13032   -  protein_bind   lac operator (fragment): The lac repressor binds to the lac operator to inhibit transcription in E. coli. This inhibition can be relieved by adding lactose or isopropyl-β-D-thiogalactopyranoside (IPTG). lac repressor encoded by lacI
  13036..13066   -  promoter       lac promoter: promoter for the E. coli lac operon
  13081..13102   -  protein_bind   CAP binding site: CAP binding activates transcription in the presence of cAMP. E. coli catabolite activator protein
  13115..13207   -  CDS            lacI (fragment): lac repressor; lacI; The lac repressor binds to the lac operator to inhibit transcription in E. coli. This inhibition can be relieved by adding lactose or isopropyl-β-D-thiogalactopyranoside (IPTG).
  13390..13978   -  rep_origin     ori: high-copy-number ColE1/pMB1/pBR322/pUC origin of replication
  14149..15009   -  CDS            AmpR: β-lactamase; bla; confers resistance to ampicillin, carbenicillin, and related antibiotics
  15010..15114   -  promoter       AmpR promoter: bla
>Addgene plasmid #114700 | pTK652 | addgene full sequence | sequence record 225131 | Addgene NGS Result
CTAAATTGTAAGCGTTAATATTTTGTTAAAATTCGCGTTAAATTTTTGTTAAATCAGCTCATTTTTTAAC
CAATAGGCCGAAATCGGCAAAATCCCTTATAAATCAAAAGAATAGACCGAGATAGGGT
[37 nt withheld, positions 129-165]
AAAGAACGTGGACTCCAACGTCAAAGG
[49 nt withheld, positions 193-241]
T
[91 nt withheld, positions 243-333]
G
[124 nt withheld, positions 335-458]
CCCATTCGCCATTCAGGCTGCGCAACTGTTGGGAAGGGCGATCGGTGCGGGCCTCTTCGCTATTACGCCA
GCTGGCGAAAGGGGGATGTGCTGCAAGGCGATTAAGTTGGGTAACGCCAGGGTTTTCCCAGTCACGACGT
TGTAAAACGACGGCCAGTGAGCGCGCGTAATACGACTCACTATAGGGCGAATTGGAGCTCGGAACTCTGG
TGGGAGGGGAGGGTCAGTGAAATTGGCTCTGGCGCGGGCGTCCTCCCACCCTCCCCTTCCTTCGGGGGAG
TCGGTTTACCCGCCGCCTGCTTGTCTTCGACACCTGATTGGCTGTCGAAGCTGTGGGACCGGGCCCTTGC
TACTGGCTCGAGTCTCACATGAGCGAAACCACTGCGCGGGGCGCGGGGGTGGCGGGGAGGCGGGCGTTGG
TACGGTCCTCCCCGAGGCCGAGCGCCGCAGTGTCTGGCCCCGCGCCCCTGCGCAACGTGGCAGGAAGCGC
GCGCTGGAGGCGGGGGCGGGCTGCCGGCCGAGACTTCTGGATGGCGGCGGCCGCGGCTCCGCCCCGGGTT
CCCACCGCCTGAAGGGCGAGACAAGCCCGACCTGCTACAGGCACTCGTGGGGGTGGGGGAGGAGCGGGGG
TCGGTCCGGCTGGTTTGTGGGTGGGAGGCGCTTGTTCTCCAAAAACCGGCGCGAAGCTGAGTCAGTGAGC
GAGGAAGCTCGGGGCAGTGAAAAAAATGCTTTATTTGTGAAATTTGTGATGCTATTGCTTTATTTGTAAC
CATTATAAGCTGCAATAAACAAGTTAACAACAACAATTGCATTCATTTTATGTTTCAGGTTCAGGGGGAG
GTGTGGGAGGTTTTTTAAAGCAAGTAAAACCTCTACAAATGTGGTATGGCTGATTATGATCCTCTGGAGA
TTTACCCGGGGAGCATGTCAAGGTCAAAATCGTCAAGAGCGTCAGCAGGCAGCATATCAAGGTCAAAGTC
GTCAAGGGCATCGGCTGGGAGCATGTCTAAGTCAAAATCGTCAAGGGCGTCGGTCGGCCCGCCGCTTTCG
CACTTTAGCTGTTTCTCCAGGCCACATATGATTAGTTCCAGGCCGAAAAGGAAGGCAGGTTCGGCTCCCT
GCCGGTCGAACAGCTCAATTGCTTGTTTCAGAAGTGGGGGCATAGAATCGGTGGTAGGTGTCTCTCTTTC
CTCTTTTGCTACTTGATGCTCCTGTTCCTCCAATACGCAGCCCAGTGTAAAGTGGCCCACGGCGGACAGA
GCGTACAGTGCGTTCTCCAGGGAGAAGCCTTGCTGACACAGGAACGCGAGCTGATTTTCCAGGGTTTCGT
ACTGTTTCTCTGTTGGGCGGGTGCCGAGATGCACTTTAGCCCCGTCGCGATGTGAGAGGAGAGCACAGCG
GTATGACTTGGCGTTGTTCCGCAGAAAGTCTTGCCATGACTCGCCTTCCAGGGGGCAGGAGTGGGTATGA
TGCCTGTCCAGCATCTCGATTGGCAGGGCATCGAGCAGGGCCCGCTTGTTCTTCACGTGCCAGTACAGGG
TAGGCTGCTCAACTCCCAGCTTTTGAGCGAGTTTCCTTGTCGTCAGGCCTTCGATACCGACTCCATTGAG
TAATTCCAGAGCAGAGTTTATGACTTTGCTCTTGTCCAGTCTAGACATGGTAATTCGATGATCCCCCTGG
GGAGAGAGGTCGGTGATTCGGTCAACGAGGGAGCCGACTGCCGACGTGCGCTCCGGAGGCTTGCAGAATG
CGGAACACCGCGCGGGCAGGAACAGGGCCCACACTACCGCCCCACACCCCGCCTCCCGCACCGCCCCTTC
CCGGCCGCTGCTCTCGGCGCGCCCTGCTGAGCAGCCGCTATTGGCCACAGCCCATCGCGGTCGGCGCGCT
GCCATTGCTCCCTGGCGCTGTCCGTCTGCGAGGGTACTAGTGAGACGTGCGGCTTCCGTTTGTCACGTCC
GGCACGCCGCGAACCGCAAGGAACCTTCCCGACTTAGGGGCGGAGCAGGAAGCGTCGCCGGGGGGCCCAC
AAGGGTAGCGGCGAAGATCCGGGTGACGCTGCGAACGGACGTGAAGAATGTGCGAGACCCAGGGTCGGCG
CCGCTGCGTTTCCCGGAACCACGCCCAGAGCAGCCGCGTCCCTGCGCAAACCCAGGGCTGCCTTGGAAAA
GGCGCAACCCCAACCCCGTGGAATTATCACCTCGAGAATAAAATATCTTTATTTTCATTACATCTGTGTG
TTGGTTTTTTGTGTGAATCGATAGTACTAACATACGCTCTCCATCAAAACAAAACGAAACAAAACAAACT
AGCAAAATAGGCTGTCCCCAGTGCAAGTGCAGGTGCCAGAACATTTCTCTCTCGAGTTTACTCCCTATCA
GTGATAGAGAACGTATGAAGAGTTTACTCCCTATCAGTGATAGAGAACGTATGCAGACTTTACTCCCTAT
CAGTGATAGAGAACGTATAAGGAGTTTACTCCCTATCAGTGATAGAGAACGTATGACCAGTTTACTCCCT
ATCAGTGATAGAGAACGTATCTACAGTTTACTCCCTATCAGTGATAGAGAACGTATATCCAGTTTACTCC
CTATCAGTGATAGAGAACGTATAAGCTTTGCTTATGTAAACCAGGGCGCCTATAAAAGAGTGCTGATTTT
TTGAGTAAACTTCAATTCCACAACACTTTTGTCTTATACCAACTTTCCGTACCACTTCCTACCCTCGTAA
AGAATTCGCGGCCGCACGCGTGCCACCATGACACTCCACGCCACCCGGGGGGCTGCACTCCTCTCTTGGG
TGAACAGTCTACACGTGGCTGACCCTGTGGAGGCTGTGCTGCAGCTCCAGGACTGCAGCATCTTCATCAA
GATCATTGACAGAATCCATGGCACTGAAGAGGGACAGCAAATCTTGAAGCAGCCGGTGTCAGAGAGACTG
GACTTTGTGTGCAGTTTTCTGCAGAAAAATCGAAAACATCCCTCTTCCCCAGAATGCCTGGTATCTGCAC
AGAAGGTGCTAGAGGGATCAGAGCTGGAACTGGCGAAGATGACCATGCTGCTCTTATACCACTCTACCAT
GAGCTCCAAAAGTCCCAGGGACTGGGAACAGTTTGAATATAAAATTCAGGCTGAGTTGGCTGTCATTCTT
AAATTTGTGCTGGACCATGAGGACGGGCTAAACCTTAATGAGGACCTAGAGAACTTCCTACAGAAAGCTC
CTGTGCCTTCTACCTGTTCTAGCACATTCCCTGAAGAGCTCTCCCCACCTAGCCACCAGGCCAAGAGGGA
GATTCGCTTCCTAGAGCTACAGAAGGTTGCCTCCTCTTCCAGTGGGAACAACTTTCTCTCAGGTTCTCCA
GCTTCTCCCATGGGTGATATCCTGCAGACCCCACAGTTCCAGATGAGACGGCTGAAGAAGCAGCTTGCTG
ATGAGAGAAGTAATAGGGATGAGCTGGAGCTGGAGCTAGCTGAGAACCGCAAGCTCCTCACCGAGAAGGA
TGCACAGATAGCCATGATGCAGCAGCGCATTGACCGCCTAGCCCTGCTGAATGAGAAGCAGGCGGCCAGC
CCACTGGAGCCCAAGGAGCTTGAGGAGCTGCGTGACAAGAATGAGAGCCTTACCATGCGGCTGCATGAAA
CCCTGAAGCAGTGCCAGGACCTGAAGACAGAGAAGAGCCAGATGGATCGCAAAATCAACCAGCTTTCGGA
GGAGAATGGAGACCTTTCCTTTAAGCTGCGGGAGTTTGCCAGTCATCTGCAGCAGCTACAGGATGCCCTC
AATGAGCTGACGGAGGAGCACAGCAAGGCCACTCAGGAGTGGCTAGAGAAGCAGGCCCAGCTGGAGAAGG
AGCTCAGCGCAGCCCTGCAGGACAAGAAATGCCTTGAAGAGAAGAACGAAATCCTTCAGGGAAAACTTTC
ACAGCTGGAAGAACACTTGTCCCAGCTGCAGGATAACCCACCCCAGGAGAAGGGCGAGGTGCTGGGTGAT
GTCTTGCAGCTGGAAACCTTGAAGCAAGAGGCAGCCACTCTTGCTGCAAACAACACACAGCTCCAAGCCA
GGGTAGAGATGCTGGAGACTGAGCGAGGCCAGCAGGAAGCCAAGCTGCTTGCTGAGCGGGGCCACTTCGA
AGAAGAAAAGCAGCAGCTGTCTAGCCTGATCACTGACCTGCAGAGCTCCATCTCCAACCTCAGCCAGGCC
AAGGAAGAGCTGGAGCAGGCCTCCCAGGCTCATGGGGCCCGGTTGACTGCCCAGGTGGCCTCTCTGACCT
CTGAGCTCACCACACTCAATGCCACCATCCAGCAACAGGATCAAGAACTGGCTGGCCTGAAGCAGCAGGC
CAAAGAGAAGCAGGCCCAGCTAGCACAGACCCTCCAACAGCAAGAACAGGCCTCCCAGGGCCTCCGCCAC
CAGGTGGAGCAGCTAAGCAGTAGCCTGAAGCAGAAGGAGCAGCAGTTGAAGGAGGTAGCGGAGAAGCAGG
AGGCAACTAGGCAGGACCATGCCCAGCAACTGGCCACTGCTGCAGAGGAGCGAGAGGCCTCCTTAAGGGA
GCGGGATGCGGCTCTCAAGCAGCTGGAGGCACTGGAGAAGGAGAAGGCTGCCAAGCTGGAGATTCTGCAG
CAGCAACTTCAGGTGGCTAATGAAGCCCGGGACAGTGCCCAGACCTCAGTGACACAGGCCCAGCGGGAGA
AGGCAGAGCTGAGCCGGAAGGTGGAGGAACTCCAGGCCTGTGTTGAGACAGCCCGCCAGGAACAGCATGA
GGCCCAGGCCCAGGTTGCAGAGCTAGAGTTGCAGCTGCGGTCTGAGCAGCAAAAAGCAACTGAGAAAGAA
AGGGTGGCCCAGGAGAAGGACCAGCTCCAGGAGCAGCTCCAGGCCCTCAAAGAGTCCTTGAAGGTCACCA
AGGGCAGCCTTGAAGAGGAGAAGCGCAGGGCTGCAGATGCCCTGGAAGAGCAGCAGCGTTGTATCTCTGA
GCTGAAGGCAGAGACCCGAAGCCTGGTGGAGCAGCATAAGCGGGAACGAAAGGAGCTGGAAGAAGAGAGG
GCTGGGCGCAAGGGGCTGGAGGCTCGATTACAGCAGCTTGGGGAGGCCCATCAGGCTGAGACTGAAGTCC
TGCGGCGGGAGCTGGCAGAGGCCATGGCTGCCCAGCACACAGCTGAGAGTGAGTGTGAGCAGCTCGTCAA
AGAAGTAGCTGCCTGGCGTGAGCGGTATGAGGATAGCCAGCAAGAGGAGGCACAGTATGGCGCCATGTTC
CAGGAACAGCTGATGACTTTGAAGGAGGAATGTGAGAAGGCCCGCCAGGAGCTGCAGGAGGCAAAGGAGA
AGGTGGCAGGCATAGAATCCCACAGCGAGCTCCAGATAAGCCGGCAGCAGAACAAACTAGCTGAGCTCCA
TGCCAACCTGGCCAGAGCACTCCAGCAGGTCCAAGAGAAGGAAGTCAGGGCCCAGAAGCTTGCAGATGAC
CTCTCCACTCTGCAGGAAAAGATGGCTGCCACCAGCAAAGAGGTGGCCCGCTTGGAGACCTTGGTGCGCA
AGGCAGGTGAGCAGCAGGAAACAGCCTCCCGGGAGTTAGTCAAGGAGCCTGCGAGGGCAGGAGACAGACA
GCCCGAGTGGCTGGAAGAGCAACAGGGACGCCAGTTCTGCAGCACACAGGCAGCGCTGCAGGCTATGGAG
CGGGAGGCAGAGCAGATGGGCAATGAGCTGGAACGGCTGCGGGCCGCGCTGATGGAGAGCCAGGGGCAGC
AGCAGGAGGAGCGTGGGCAGCAGGAAAGGGAGGTGGCGCGGCTGACCCAGGAGCGGGGCCGTGCCCAGGC
TGACCTTGCCCTGGAGAAGGCGGCCAGAGCAGAGCTTGAGATGCGGCTGCAGAACGCCCTCAACGAGCAG
CGTGTGGAGTTCGCTACCCTGCAAGAGGCACTGGCTCATGCCCTGACGGAAAAGGAAGGCAAGGACCAGG
AGTTGGCCAAGCTTCGTGGTCTGGAGGCAGCCCAGATAAAAGAGCTGGAGGAACTTCGGCAAACCGTGAA
GCAACTGAAGGAACAGCTGGCTAAGAAAGAAAAGGAGCACGCATCTGGCTCAGGAGCCCAATCTGAGGCT
GCTGGCAGGACAGAGCCAACAGGCCCCAAGCTGGAAGCACTGCGGGCAGAGGTGAGCAAGCTGGAACAGC
AATGCCAGAAGCAGCAGGAGCAGGCTGACAGCCTGGAACGCAGCCTCGAGGCTGAGCGGGCCTCCCGGGC
TGAGCGGGACAGTGCTCTGGAGACTCTGCAGGGCCAGTTAGAGGAGAAGGCCCAGGAGCTAGGGCACAGT
CAGAGTGCCTTAGCCTCGGCCCAACGGGAGTTGGCTGCCTTCCGCACCAAGGTACAAGACCACAGCAAGG
CTGAAGATGAGTGGAAGGCCCAGGTGGCCCGGGGCCGGCAAGAGGCTGAGAGGAAAAATAGCCTCATCAG
CAGCTTGGAGGAGGAGGTGTCCATCCTGAATCGCCAGGTCCTGGAGAAGGAGGGGGAGAGCAAGGAGTTG
AAGCGGCTGGTGATGGCCGAGTCAGAGAAGAGCCAGAAGCTGGAGGAGAGGCTGCGCCTGCTGCAGGCAG
AGACAGCCAGCAACAGTGCCAGAGCTGCAGAACGCAGCTCTGCTCTGCGGGAGGAGGTGCAGAGCCTCCG
GGAGGAGGCTGAGAAACAGCGGGTGGCTTCAGAGAACCTGCGGCAGGAGCTGACCTCACAGGCTGAGCGT
GCGGAGGAGCTGGGCCAAGAATTGAAGGCGTGGCAGGAGAAGTTCTTCCAGAAAGAGCAGGCCCTCTCCA
CCCTGCAGCTCGAGCACACCAGCACACAGGCCCTGGTGAGTGAGCTGCTGCCAGCTAAGCACCTCTGCCA
GCAGCTGCAGGCCGAGCAGGCCGCTGCCGAGAAACGCCACCGTGAGGAGCTGGAGCAGAGCAAGCAGGCC
GCTGGGGGACTGCGGGCAGAGCTGCTGCGGGCCCAGCGGGAGCTTGGGGAGCTGATTCCTCTGCGGCAGA
AGGTGGCAGAGCAGGAGCGAACAGCTCAGCAGCTGCGGGCAGAGAAGGCCAGCTATGCAGAGCAGCTGAG
CATGCTGAAGAAGGCGCATGGCCTGCTGGCAGAGGAGAACCGGGGGCTGGGTGAGCGGGCCAACCTTGGC
CGGCAGTTTCTGGAAGTGGAGTTGGACCAGGCCCGGGAAAAGTATGTCCAAGAGTTGGCAGCCGTACGTG
CTGATGCTGAGACCCGTCTGGCTGAGGTGCAGCGAGAAGCACAGAGCACTGCCCGGGAGCTGGAGGTGAT
GACTGCCAAGTATGAGGGTGCCAAGGTCAAGGTCCTGGAGGAGAGGCAGCGGTTCCAGGAAGAGAGGCAG
AAACTCACTGCCCAGGTGGAAGAACTGAGTAAGAAACTGGCWGAMWCTCACTGCCCAGGTGGAAGAACTG
AGTAAGAAACTGGCTGACTCTGACCAAGCCAGCAAGGTGCAGCAGCAGAAGCTGAAGGCTGTCCAGGCTC
AGGGAGGCGAGAGCCAGCAGGAGGCCCAGCGCTTCCAGGCCCAGCTGAATGAACTGCAAGCCCAGTTGAG
CCAGAAGGAGCAGGCAGCTGAGCACTATAAGCTGCAGATGGAGAAAGCCAAAACACATTATGATGCCAAG
AAGCAGCAGAACCAAGAGCTGCAGGAGCAGCTGCGGAGCCTGGAGCAGCTGCAGAAGGAAAACAAAGAGC
TGCGAGCTGAAGCTGAACGGCTGGGCCATGAGCTACAGCAGGCTGGGCTGAAGACCAAGGAGGCTGAACA
GACCTGCCGCCACCTTACTGCCCAGGTGCGCAGCCTGGAGGCACAGGTTGCCCATGCAGACCAGCAGCTT
CGAGACCTGGGCAAATTCGGAGGTGGATCTACGCGTGGAGGTGGATCTGCCACCATGGTGTCTAAGGGCG
AAGAGCTGATTAAGGAGAACATGCACATGAAGCTGTACATGGAGGGCACCGTGAACAACCACCACTTCAA
GTGCACATCCGAGGGCGAAGGCAAGCCCTACGAGGGCACCCAGACCATGAGAATCAAGGTGGTCGAGGGC
GGCCCTCTCCCCTTCGCCTTCGACATCCTGGCTACCAGCTTCATGTACGGCAGCAGAACCTTCATCAACC
ACACCCAGGGCATCCCCGACTTCTTTAAGCAGTCCTTCCCTGAGGGCTTCACATGGGAGAGAGTCACCAC
ATACGAAGACGGGGGCGTGCTGACCGCTACCCAGGACACCAGCCTCCAGGACGGCTGCCTCATCTACAAC
GTCAAGATCAGAGGGGTGAACTTCCCATCCAACGGCCCTGTGATGCAGAAGAAAACACTCGGCTGGGAGG
CCAACACCGAGATGCTGTACCCCGCTGACGGCGGCCTGGAAGGCAGAACCGACATGGCCCTGAAGCTCGT
GGGCGGGGGCCACCTGATCTGCAACTTCAAGACCACATACAGATCCAAGAAACCCGCTAAGAACCTCAAG
ATGCCCGGCGTCTACTATGTGGACCACAGACTGGAAAGAATCAAGGAGGCCGACAAAGAGACCTACGTCG
AGCAGCACGAGGTGGCTGTGGCCAGATACTGCGACCTCCCTAGCAAACTGGGGCACAAACTTAATGGCAT
GGACGAGCTGTACAAGTCCGGACTCAGATCTCGAGCTCAAGCTTCGAACGAATTCGGCATTGATCTGAGC
GGCCTGACCCTGCAGGAATTCAGCTCCCCGAAACGCCCTAAGCTGCTGCGTGAATATTACGATTGGCTGG
TTGATAACAGCTTTACCCCATATCTGGTGGTGGATGCCACATACCTGGGCGTGAACGTGCCCGTGGAGTA
TGTGAAAGACGGTCAGATCGTGCTGAATCTGTCTGCAAGTGCGACCGGCAACCTGCAACTGACAAATGAT
TTTATCCAGTTCAACGCCCGCTTTAAGGGCGTGTCTCGTGAACTGTATATCCCGATGGGTGCCGCTCTGG
CCATTTACGCTCGCGAGAACGGCGATGGTGTGATGTTCGAACCAGAAGAAATCTATGACGAGCTGAATAT
TGGTTAAACCGGTGGATCCAGATCTCTGCAGCATATGTCTAGAGGATCATAATCAGCCATACCACATTTG
TAGAGGTTTTACTTGCTTTAAAAAACCTCCCACACCTCCCCCTGAACCTGAAACATAAAATGAATGCAAT
TGTTGTTGTTAACTTGTTTATTGCAGCTTATAATGGTTACAAATAAAGCAATAGCATCACAAATTTCACA
AATAAAGCATTTTTTTCACTGCCGACGTCAGGTGGCACTTTTCGGGGTTGGGGTTGCGCCTTTTCCAAGG
CAGCCCTGGGTTTGCGCAGGGACGCGGCTGCTCTGGGCGTGGTTCCGGGAAACGCAGCGGCGCCGACCCT
GGGTCTCGCACATTCTTCACGTCCGTTCGCAGCGTCACCCGGATCTTCGCCGCTACCCTTGTGGGCCCCC
CGGCGACGCTTCCTGCTCCGCCCCTAAGTCGGGAAGGTTCCTTGCGGTTCGCGGCGTGCCGGACGTGACA
AACGGAAGCCGCACGTCTCACTAGTACCCTCGCAGACGGACAGCGCCAGGGAGCAATGGCAGCGCGCCGA
CCGCGATGGGCTGTGGCCAATAGCGGCTGCTCAGCAGGGCGCGCCGAGAGCAGCGGCCGGGAAGGGGCGG
TGCGGGAGGCGGGGTGTGGGGCGGTAGTGTGGGCCCTGTTCCTGCCCGCGCGGTGTTCCGCATTCTGCAA
GCCTCCGGAGCGCACGTCGGCAGTCGGCTCCCTCGTTGACCGAATCACCGACCTCTCTCCCCAGGGGGAT
CCACCGGAGCTTACCATGGATAGATCCGGAAAGCCTGAACTCACCGCGACGTCTGTCGAGAAGTTTCTGA
TCGAAAAGTTCGACAGCGTCTCCGACCTGATGCAGCTCTCGGAGGGCGAAGAATCTCGTGCTTTCAGCTT
CGATGTAGGAGGGCGTGGATATGTCCTGCGGGTAAATAGCTGCGCCGATGGTTTCTACAAAGATCGTTAT
GTTTATCGGCACTTTGCATCGGCCGCGCTCCCGATTCCGGAAGTGCTTGACATTGGGGAATTCAGCGAGA
GCCTGACCTATTGCATCTCCCGCCGTGCACAGGGTGTCACGTTGCAAGACCTGCCTGAAACCGAACTGCC
CGCTGTTCTGCAGCCGGTCGCGGAGGCCATGGATGCGATCGCTGCGGCCGATCTTAGCCAGACGAGCGGG
TTCGGCCCATTCGGACCGCAAGGAATCGGTCAATACACTACATGGCGTGATTTCATATGCGCGATTGCTG
ATCCCCATGTGTATCACTGGCAAACTGTGATGGACGACACCGTCAGTGCGTCCGTCGCGCAGGCTCTCGA
TGAGCTGATGCTTTGGGCCGAGGACTGCCCCGAAGTCCGGCACCTCGTGCACGCGGATTTCGGCTCCAAC
AATGTCCTGACGGACAATGGCCGCATAACAGCGGTCATTGACTGGAGCGAGGCGATGTTCGGGGATTCCC
AATACGAGGTCGCCAACATCTTCTTCTGGAGGCCGTGGTTGGCTTGTATGGAGCAGCAGACGCGCTACTT
CGAGCGGAGGCATCCGGAGCTTGCAGGATCGCCGCGGCTCCGGGCGTATATGCTCCGCATTGGTCTTGAC
CAACTCTATCAGAGCTTGGTTGACGGCAATTTCGATGATGCAGCTTGGGCGCAGGGTCGATGCGACGCAA
TCGTCCGATCCGGAGCCGGGACTGTCGGGCGTACACAAATCGCCCGCAGAAGCGCGGCCGTCTGGACCGA
TGGCTGTGTAGAAGTACTCGCCGATAGTGGAAACCGACGCCCCAGCACTCGTCCGAGGGCAAAGGAATAG
AGTAGATGCCGACCGAACAAGAGCTGATTTCGAGAACGCCTCAGCCAGCAACTCGCGCGAGCCTAGCAAG
GCAAATGCGAGAGAACGGCCTTACGCTTGGTGGCACAGTTCTCGTCCACAGTTCGCTAAGCTCGCTCGGC
TGGGTCGCGGGAGGGCCGGTCGCAGTGATTCAGGCCCTTCTGGATTGTGTTGGTCCCCAGGGCACGATTG
TCATGCCCACGCACTCGGGTGATCTGACTGATCCCGCAGATTGGAGATCGCCGCCCGTGCCTGCCGATTG
GGTGCAGATCTCTAGAGCTCGCTGATCAGCCTCGACTGTGCCTTCTAGTTGCCAGCCATCTGTTGTTTGC
CCCTCCCCCGTGCCTTCCTTGACCCTGGAAGGTGCCACTCCCACTGTCCTTTCCTAATAAAATGAGGAAA
TTGCATCGCATTGTCTGAGTAGGTGTCATTCTATTCTGGGGGGTGGGGTGGGGCAGGACAGCAAGGGGGA
GGATTGGGAAGACAATAGCAGGCATGCTGGGGATGCGGTGGGCTCTATGGCTTCTGAGGCGGAAAGAACC
AGCTGGGGCTCGATGAGGGAGCTGCGGTGGAGGAGGTGGAGAGAAGGCCGCACCCTTCTGGGCAGGGGGA
GGGGAGTGCCGCAATACCTTTATGGGAGTTCTCTGCTGCCTCCCGTCTTGTAAGGACCGCCCTGGGCCTG
GAAGAAGCCCTCCCTCCTTTCCTCCTCGCGTGATCTCGTCATCGCCTCCATGTCGAGTCGCTTCTCGATT
ATGGGCGGGATTCTTTTGCCTAGGCTTAAGGGGCTAACTTGGTCCCTGGGCGTTGCCCTGCAGGGGAGTG
AGCAGCTGTAAGATTTGAGGGGCGACTCCGATTAGTTTATCTTCCCACGGACTAGAGTTGGTGTCGAGGT
TATTGTAATAAGGGTGGGGTAGGGAAATGGAGCTTAGTCATTCACCTGGGGCTGATTTTATGCAACGAGA
CTGCGGATTATCACTAATCATTTTTGGAGCATTTTTCTAGAGACAGACATAAAGCATGATCACCTGAGTT
TTATACCATTTGAGACCCTTGCTGCACCACCAAAGTGTAGCATCAGGTTAAATCTTAATAGAAAAATTTT
AGCTTTTGCTTGAGAAACCAGTGCTTCCCTCCCTCACCCTCTCTCCCCAGGCTCTCTACCCCTTTGCATC
CCTACCAGGCATCTTAGCAACTCTCACTCATACTTGATCCCATTTTCCATTTGTTGTACTTGCTCCTCCA
GTATTCAGACATAGCACTAGCTTTCTCCCTCTCTTGATCTTGGGTAGCCTGGTGTCTCGCGAAACCAGAC
AGATTGGTTCCACCACAAATTAAGGCTTGAGCTGGGGCTTGACTCTTACCCAGCAGTGCTTTTATTCCTC
CCTAGTTCACGTTCTTAAATGTTTATCTTGATTTTCATTTTATCCTTTTTCCTTAGCTGGGATTCTGTCC
CTGACCGTCTTCACAGTCCAGGTGATCTTGACTACTGCTTTACAGAGAATTGGATCTGAGGTTAGGCAAC
ATCTCCCTTTTTCTTCCTCTAAATACCTCTCATTTCTGTTCTTACCAGTTAGTAACTGATCTCAGATGCC
TGTGTGATAGCTGGTACCCAGCTTTTGTTCCCTTTAGTGAGGGTTAATTGCGCGCTTGGCGTAATCATGG
TCATAGCTGTTTCCTGTGTGAAATTGTTATCCGCTCACAATTCCACACAACATACGAGCCGGGAGCATAA
AGTGTAAAGCCTGGGGTGCCTAATGAGTGAGCTAACTCACATTAATTGCGTTGCGCTCACTGCCCGCTTT
CCAGTCGGGAAACCTGTCGTGCCAGCTGCATTAATGAATCGGCCAACGCGCGGGGAGAGGCGGTTTGCGT
ATTGGGCGCTCTTCCGCTTCCTCGCTCACTGACTCGCTGCGCTCGGTCGTTCGGCTGCGGCGAGCGGTAT
CAGCTCACTCAAAGGCGGTAATACGGTTATCCACAGAATCAGGGGATAACGCAGGAAAGAACATGTGAGC
AAAAGGCCAGCAAAAGGCCAGGAACCGTAAAAAGGCCGCGTTGCTGGCGTTTTTCCATAGGCTCCGCCCC
CCTGACGAGCATCACAAAAATCGACGCTCAAGTCAGAGGTGGCGAAACCCGACAGGACTATAAAGATACC
AGGCGTTTCCCCCTGGAAGCTCCCTCGTGCGCTCTCCTGTTCCGACCCTGCCGCTTACCGGATACCTGTC
CGCCTTTCTCCCTTCGGGAAGCGTGGCGCTTTCTCATAGCTCACGCTGTAGGTATCTCAGTTCGGTGTAG
GTCGTTCGCTCCAAGCTGGGCTGTGTGCACGAACCCCCCGTTCAGCCCGACCGCTGCGCCTTATCCGGTA
ACTATCGTCTTGAGTCCAACCCGGTAAGACACGACTTATCGCCACTGGCAGCAGCCACTGGTAACAGGAT
TAGCAGAGCGAGGTATGTAGGCGGTGCTACAGAGTTCTTGAAGTGGTGGCCTAACTACGGCTACACTAGA
AGAACAGTATTTGGTATCTGCGCTCTGCTGAAGCCAGTTACCTTCGGAAAAAGAGTTGGTAGCTCTTGAT
CCGGCAAACAAACCACCGCTGGTAGCGGTGGTTTTTTTGTTTGCAAGCAGCAGATTACGCGCAGAAAAAA
AGGATCTCAAGAAGATCCTTTGATCTTTTCTACGGGGTCTGACGCTCAGTGGAACGAAAACTCACGTTAA
GGGATTTTGGTCATGAGATTATCAAAAAGGATCTTCACCTAGATCCTTTTAAATTAAAAATGAAGTTTTA
AATCAATCTAAAGTATATATGAGTAAACTTGGTCTGACAGTTACCAATGCTTAATCAGTGAGGCACCTAT
CTCAGCGATCTGTCTATTTCGTTCATCCATAGTTGCCTGACTCCCCGTCGTGTAGATAACTACGATACGG
GAGGGCTTACCATCTGGCCCCAGTGCTGCAATGATACCGCGAGACCCACGCTCACCGGCTCCAGATTTAT
CAGCAATAAACCAGCCAGCCGGAAGGGCCGAGCGCAGAAGTGGTCCTGCAACTTTATCCGCCTCCATCCA
GTCTATTAATTGTTGCCGGGAAGCTAGAGTAAGTAGTTCGCCAGTTAATAGTTTGCGCAACGTTGTTGCC
ATTGCTACAGGCATCGTGGTGTCACGCTCGTCGTTTGGTATGGCTTCATTCAGCTCCGGTTCCCAACGAT
CAAGGCGAGTTACATGATCCCCCATGTTGTGCAAAAAAGCGGTTAGCTCCTTCGGTCCTCCGATCGTTGT
CAGAAGTAAGTTGGCCGCAGTGTTATCACTCATGGTTATGGCAGCACTGCATAATTCTCTTACTGTCATG
CCATCCGTAAGATGCTTTTCTGTGACTGGTGAGTACTCAACCAAGTCATTCTGAGAATAGTGTATGCGGC
GACCGAGTTGCTCTTGCCCGGCGTCAATACGGGATAATACCGCGCCACATAGCAGAACTTTAAAAGTGCT
CATCATTGGAAAACGTTCTTCGGGGCGAAAACTCTCAAGGATCTTACCGCTGTTGAGATCCAGTTCGATG
TAACCCACTCGTGCACCCAACTGATCTTCAGCATCTTTTACTTTCACCAGCGTTTCTGGGTGAGCAAAAA
CAGGAAGGCAAAATGCCGCAAAAAAGGGAATAAGGGCGACACGGAAATGTTGAATACTCATACTCTTCCT
TTTTCAATATTATTGAAGCATTTATCAGGGTTATTGTCTCATGAGCGGATACATATTTGAATGTATTTAG
AAAAATAAACAAATAGGGGTTCCGCGCACATTTCCCCGAAAAGTGCCAC
